Addgene plasmid #45973: pGEX-parkin F146A
Depositing lab: Kalle Gehring. Depositing organization: McGill University. Publication: Structure of Parkin Reveals Mechanisms for Ubiquitin Ligase Activation. Trempe JF, Sauve V, Grenier K, Seirafi M, Tang MY, Menade M, Al-Abdul-Wahid S, Krett J, Wong K, Kozlov G, Nagar B, Fon EA, Gehring K. Science. 2013 May 9. 10.1126/science.1237908 PubMed 23661642.
Backbone
  Vector backbone: pGEX-6P-1
  Backbone manufacturer: Amersham
  Backbone size w/o insert (bp): 4966
  Total vector size (bp): 6364
  Vector type: Bacterial Expression
Growth in bacteria
  Bacterial resistance: Ampicillin, 100 μg/mL
  Growth temperature: 37°C
  Growth strain: DH5alpha
  Copy number: Low Copy
Gene/Insert
  Gene/Insert name: Parkin F146A (alt name: PARK2)
  Species: R. norvegicus (rat)
  Insert size (bp): 1398
  Mutation: Codon usage optimized for E.coli expression. Changed Phe146 to alanine.
  Entrez Gene: Prkn (a.k.a. Park, Park2)
  Promoter: tac
  Tag / fusion protein: GST (N terminal on backbone)
  Cloning method: Restriction Enzyme; 5′ cloning site BamHI (not destroyed); 3′ cloning site XhoI (not destroyed)
  Sequencing primers: 5′ PGEXF; 3′ PGEXR
Resource information
  A portion of this plasmid was derived from a plasmid made by: DNAexpress (http://dnaxps.com) performed mutagenesis from codon optimized wild-type parkin in pGEX-6P-1.
Terms and licenses: Academic/Nonprofit Terms; Industry Terms: Not Available to Industry
How to cite: pGEX-parkin F146A was a gift from Kalle Gehring (Addgene plasmid # 45973 ; http://n2t.net/addgene:45973 ; RRID:Addgene_45973)
