[The description below was written by a language model from this plasmid's Addgene catalogue record and pLannotate feature annotations shown in this document.]
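Description:
pGEX-parkin F146A is a bacterial expression plasmid built on the pGEX-6P-1 backbone, designed to produce rat parkin (Prkn, also called Park2) in E. coli as an N-terminal glutathione S-transferase fusion. The 6,364 bp plasmid replicates from a ColE1/pBR322-type origin and is selected with ampicillin through the bla (AmpR) gene. The catalogue lists it as low copy, although the automated annotation labels the origin generically as a high-copy family member. Only fragments of rop and the bom region are annotated, along with short remnants of yciV and a lac promoter/lacZα segment that are backbone carry-over rather than functional payload.

Expression is driven by the tac promoter, a strong trp/lac hybrid, followed by a lac operator. The plasmid also carries lacI under the lacIq promoter, so it supplies its own repressor and keeps transcription off until it is induced with IPTG. The Schistosoma japonicum GST coding sequence lies directly downstream and is followed by the roughly 1.4 kb parkin open reading frame, inserted between BamHI and XhoI sites that remain intact. GST allows affinity purification on glutathione resin. The pGEX-6P series normally places a PreScission protease site between GST and the insert for tag removal, though the feature table does not annotate this site.

The parkin sequence is codon-optimized for E. coli and carries a Phe146-to-alanine substitution, introduced by mutagenesis of a codon-optimized wild-type parkin construct in the same vector. The associated study concerns the structure of parkin and the mechanisms that activate its ubiquitin ligase function. The plasmid is therefore suited to making recombinant mutant protein for structural and biochemical comparison with wild type, but the record does not state the specific effect of F146A.
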