Features (pLannotate 1.2.2; 17 found; start..end, strand, type, name):
      6..107     -  CDS            yciV (fragment): RNAAM_ECOLI - Also known as trpH From Escherichia coli (strain K12).
    183..211     +  promoter       tac promoter: strong E. coli promoter; hybrid between the trp and lac UV5 promoters
    219..235     +  protein_bind   lac operator: The lac repressor binds to the lac operator to inhibit transcription in E. coli. This inhibition can be relieved by adding lactose or isopropyl-β-D-thiogalactopyranoside (IPTG). lac repressor encoded by lacI
    258..911     +  CDS            GST26_SCHJA: Experimental evidence at protein level: Swiss-Prot protein existence level 1. GST isoenzymes appear to play a central role in the parasite detoxification system. Other functions are also suspected including a role in increasing the solubility of haematin in the parasite gut. From Schistosoma japonicum (Blood fluke).
    951..2345    +  CDS            Prkn: PRKN_RAT - Also known as Park2 From Rattus norvegicus (Rat).
   2381..2420    +  CDS            rop (fragment): Rop protein, which maintains plasmids at low copy number; rop
   2522..2562    +  misc_feature   bom (fragment): basis of mobility region from pBR322
   2667..2771    +  promoter       AmpR promoter: bla
   2772..3632    +  CDS            AmpR: β-lactamase; bla; confers resistance to ampicillin, carbenicillin, and related antibiotics
   3803..4391    +  rep_origin     ori: high-copy-number ColE1/pMB1/pBR322/pUC origin of replication
   4577..4628    -  misc_feature   bom (fragment): basis of mobility region from pBR322
   4635..4712    +  promoter       lacIq promoter: lacI (mutant); In the lacIq allele, a single base change in the promoter boosts expression of the lacI gene about 10-fold.
   4713..5795    +  CDS            lacI: lac repressor; lacI; The lac repressor binds to the lac operator to inhibit transcription in E. coli. This inhibition can be relieved by adding lactose or isopropyl-β-D-thiogalactopyranoside (IPTG).
   5808..5829    +  protein_bind   CAP binding site: CAP binding activates transcription in the presence of cAMP. E. coli catabolite activator protein
   5844..5874    +  promoter       lac promoter: promoter for the E. coli lac operon
   5882..5898    +  protein_bind   lac operator: The lac repressor binds to the lac operator to inhibit transcription in E. coli. This inhibition can be relieved by adding lactose or isopropyl-β-D-thiogalactopyranoside (IPTG). lac repressor encoded by lacI
   5918..6091    +  CDS            lacZα: LacZα fragment of β-galactosidase; lacZ fragment
>Addgene plasmid #45973 | pGEX-parkin F146A | depositor full sequence | sequence record 64628 | pGEX-parkin F146A sequence 6364 bps
ACGTTATCGACTGCACGGTGCACCAATGCTTCTGGCGTCAGGCAGCCATCGGAAGCTGTGGTATGGCTGT
GCAGGTCGTAAATCACTGCATAATTCGTGTCGCTCAAGGCGCACTCCCGTTCTGGATAATGTTTTTTGCG
CCGACATCATAACGGTTCTGGCAAATATTCTGAAATGAGCTGTTGACAATTAATCATCGGCTCGTATAAT
GTGTGGAATTGTGAGCGGATAACAATTTCACACAGGAAACAGTATTCATGTCCCCTATACTAGGTTATTG
GAAAATTAAGGGCCTTGTGCAACCCACTCGACTTCTTTTGGAATATCTTGAAGAAAAATATGAAGAGCAT
TTGTATGAGCGCGATGAAGGTGATAAATGGCGAAACAAAAAGTTTGAATTGGGTTTGGAGTTTCCCAATC
TTCCTTATTATATTGATGGTGATGTTAAATTAACACAGTCTATGGCCATCATACGTTATATAGCTGACAA
GCACAACATGTTGGGTGGTTGTCCAAAAGAGCGTGCAGAGATTTCAATGCTTGAAGGAGCGGTTTTGGAT
ATTAGATACGGTGTTTCGAGAATTGCATATAGTAAAGACTTTGAAACTCTCAAAGTTGATTTTCTTAGCA
AGCTACCTGAAATGCTGAAAATGTTCGAAGATCGTTTATGTCATAAAACATATTTAAATGGTGATCATGT
AACCCATCCTGACTTCATGTTGTATGACGCTCTTGATGTTGTTTTATACATGGACCCAATGTGCCTGGAT
GCGTTCCCAAAATTAGTTTGTTTTAAAAAACGTATTGAAGCTATCCCACAAATTGATAAGTACTTGAAAT
CCAGCAAGTATATAGCATGGCCTTTGCAGGGCTGGCAAGCCACGTTTGGTGGTGGCGACCATCCTCCAAA
ATCGGATCTGGAAGTTCTGTTCCAGGGGCCCCTGGGATCCATGATCGTTTTCGTTCGTTTCAACTCTTCT
TACGGTTTCCCGGTTGAAGTTGACTCTGACACCTCTATCTTCCAGCTGAAAGAAGTTGTTGCGAAACGTC
AGGGTGTTCCGGCGGACCAGCTGCGTGTTATCTTCGCGGGTAAAGAACTGCAGAACCACCTGACCGTTCA
GAACTGCGACCTGGAACAGCAGTCTATCGTTCACATCGTTCAGCGTCCGCAGCGTAAATCTCACGAAACC
AACGCGTCTGGTGGTGACAAACCGCAGTCTACCCCGGAAGGTTCTATCTGGGAACCGCGTTCTCTGACCC
GTGTTGACCTGTCTTCTCACATCCTGCCGGCGGACTCTGTTGGTCTGGCGGTTATCCTGGACACCGACTC
TAAATCTGACTCTGAAGCGGCGCGTGGTCCGGCGGCGAAACCGACCTACCACTCTGCGTTCGTTTACTGC
AAAGGTCCGTGCCACAAAGTTCAGCCGGGTAAACTGCGTGTTCAGTGCGGTACCTGCCGTCAGGCGACCC
TGACCCTGGCGCAGGGTCCGTCTTGCTGGGACGACGTTCTGATCCCGAACCGTATGTCTGGTGAATGCCA
GTCTCCGGACTGCCCGGGTACCCGTGCGGAATTCTTCTTCAAATGCGGTGCGCACCCGACCTCTGACAAA
GACACCTCTGTTGCGCTGAACCTGATCACCAACAACTCTCGTTCTATCCCGTGCATCGCGTGCACCGACG
TTCGTAACCCGGTTCTGGTTTTCCAGTGCAACCACCGTCACGTTATCTGCCTGGACTGCTTCCACCTGTA
CTGCGTTACCCGTCTGAACGACCGTCAGTTCGTTCACGACGCGCAGCTGGGTTACTCTCTGCCGTGCGTT
GCGGGTTGCCCGAACTCTCTGATCAAAGAACTGCACCACTTCCGTATCCTGGGTGAAGAACAGTACAACC
GTTACCAGCAGTACGGTGCGGAAGAATGCGTTCTGCAGATGGGTGGTGTTCTGTGCCCGCGTCCGGGTTG
CGGTGCGGGTCTGCTGCCGGAACAGGGTCAGCGTAAAGTTACCTGCGAAGGTGGTAACGGTCTGGGTTGC
GGTTTCGTTTTCTGCCGTGACTGCAAAGAAGCGTACCACGAAGGTGAATGCGACTCTATGTTCGAAGCGT
CTGGTGCGACCTCTCAGGCGTACCGTGTTGACCAGCGTGCGGCGGAACAGGCGCGTTGGGAAGAAGCGTC
TAAAGAAACCATCAAAAAAACCACCAAACCGTGCCCGCGTTGCAACGTTCCGATCGAAAAAAACGGTGGT
TGCATGCACATGAAATGCCCGCAGCCGCAGTGCAAACTGGAATGGTGCTGGAACTGCGGTTGCGAATGGA
ACCGTGCGTGCATGGGTGACCACTGGTTCGACGTTTAGCTCGAGCGGCCGCATCGTGACTGACTGACGAT
CTGCCTCGCGCGTTTCGGTGATGACGGTGAAAACCTCTGACACATGCAGCTCCCGGAGACGGTCACAGCT
TGTCTGTAAGCGGATGCCGGGAGCAGACAAGCCCGTCAGGGCGCGTCAGCGGGTGTTGGCGGGTGTCGGG
GCGCAGCCATGACCCAGTCACGTAGCGATAGCGGAGTGTATAATTCTTGAAGACGAAAGGGCCTCGTGAT
ACGCCTATTTTTATAGGTTAATGTCATGATAATAATGGTTTCTTAGACGTCAGGTGGCACTTTTCGGGGA
AATGTGCGCGGAACCCCTATTTGTTTATTTTTCTAAATACATTCAAATATGTATCCGCTCATGAGACAAT
AACCCTGATAAATGCTTCAATAATATTGAAAAAGGAAGAGTATGAGTATTCAACATTTCCGTGTCGCCCT
TATTCCCTTTTTTGCGGCATTTTGCCTTCCTGTTTTTGCTCACCCAGAAACGCTGGTGAAAGTAAAAGAT
GCTGAAGATCAGTTGGGTGCACGAGTGGGTTACATCGAACTGGATCTCAACAGCGGTAAGATCCTTGAGA
GTTTTCGCCCCGAAGAACGTTTTCCAATGATGAGCACTTTTAAAGTTCTGCTATGTGGCGCGGTATTATC
CCGTGTTGACGCCGGGCAAGAGCAACTCGGTCGCCGCATACACTATTCTCAGAATGACTTGGTTGAGTAC
TCACCAGTCACAGAAAAGCATCTTACGGATGGCATGACAGTAAGAGAATTATGCAGTGCTGCCATAACCA
TGAGTGATAACACTGCGGCCAACTTACTTCTGACAACGATCGGAGGACCGAAGGAGCTAACCGCTTTTTT
GCACAACATGGGGGATCATGTAACTCGCCTTGATCGTTGGGAACCGGAGCTGAATGAAGCCATACCAAAC
GACGAGCGTGACACCACGATGCCTGCAGCAATGGCAACAACGTTGCGCAAACTATTAACTGGCGAACTAC
TTACTCTAGCTTCCCGGCAACAATTAATAGACTGGATGGAGGCGGATAAAGTTGCAGGACCACTTCTGCG
CTCGGCCCTTCCGGCTGGCTGGTTTATTGCTGATAAATCTGGAGCCGGTGAGCGTGGGTCTCGCGGTATC
ATTGCAGCACTGGGGCCAGATGGTAAGCCCTCCCGTATCGTAGTTATCTACACGACGGGGAGTCAGGCAA
CTATGGATGAACGAAATAGACAGATCGCTGAGATAGGTGCCTCACTGATTAAGCATTGGTAACTGTCAGA
CCAAGTTTACTCATATATACTTTAGATTGATTTAAAACTTCATTTTTAATTTAAAAGGATCTAGGTGAAG
ATCCTTTTTGATAATCTCATGACCAAAATCCCTTAACGTGAGTTTTCGTTCCACTGAGCGTCAGACCCCG
TAGAAAAGATCAAAGGATCTTCTTGAGATCCTTTTTTTCTGCGCGTAATCTGCTGCTTGCAAACAAAAAA
ACCACCGCTACCAGCGGTGGTTTGTTTGCCGGATCAAGAGCTACCAACTCTTTTTCCGAAGGTAACTGGC
TTCAGCAGAGCGCAGATACCAAATACTGTCCTTCTAGTGTAGCCGTAGTTAGGCCACCACTTCAAGAACT
CTGTAGCACCGCCTACATACCTCGCTCTGCTAATCCTGTTACCAGTGGCTGCTGCCAGTGGCGATAAGTC
GTGTCTTACCGGGTTGGACTCAAGACGATAGTTACCGGATAAGGCGCAGCGGTCGGGCTGAACGGGGGGT
TCGTGCACACAGCCCAGCTTGGAGCGAACGACCTACACCGAACTGAGATACCTACAGCGTGAGCTATGAG
AAAGCGCCACGCTTCCCGAAGGGAGAAAGGCGGACAGGTATCCGGTAAGCGGCAGGGTCGGAACAGGAGA
GCGCACGAGGGAGCTTCCAGGGGGAAACGCCTGGTATCTTTATAGTCCTGTCGGGTTTCGCCACCTCTGA
CTTGAGCGTCGATTTTTGTGATGCTCGTCAGGGGGGCGGAGCCTATGGAAAAACGCCAGCAACGCGGCCT
TTTTACGGTTCCTGGCCTTTTGCTGGCCTTTTGCTCACATGTTCTTTCCTGCGTTATCCCCTGATTCTGT
GGATAACCGTATTACCGCCTTTGAGTGAGCTGATACCGCTCGCCGCAGCCGAACGACCGAGCGCAGCGAG
TCAGTGAGCGAGGAAGCGGAAGAGCGCCTGATGCGGTATTTTCTCCTTACGCATCTGTGCGGTATTTCAC
ACCGCATAAATTCCGACACCATCGAATGGTGCAAAACCTTTCGCGGTATGGCATGATAGCGCCCGGAAGA
GAGTCAATTCAGGGTGGTGAATGTGAAACCAGTAACGTTATACGATGTCGCAGAGTATGCCGGTGTCTCT
TATCAGACCGTTTCCCGCGTGGTGAACCAGGCCAGCCACGTTTCTGCGAAAACGCGGGAAAAAGTGGAAG
CGGCGATGGCGGAGCTGAATTACATTCCCAACCGCGTGGCACAACAACTGGCGGGCAAACAGTCGTTGCT
GATTGGCGTTGCCACCTCCAGTCTGGCCCTGCACGCGCCGTCGCAAATTGTCGCGGCGATTAAATCTCGC
GCCGATCAACTGGGTGCCAGCGTGGTGGTGTCGATGGTAGAACGAAGCGGCGTCGAAGCCTGTAAAGCGG
CGGTGCACAATCTTCTCGCGCAACGCGTCAGTGGGCTGATCATTAACTATCCGCTGGATGACCAGGATGC
CATTGCTGTGGAAGCTGCCTGCACTAATGTTCCGGCGTTATTTCTTGATGTCTCTGACCAGACACCCATC
AACAGTATTATTTTCTCCCATGAAGACGGTACGCGACTGGGCGTGGAGCATCTGGTCGCATTGGGTCACC
AGCAAATCGCGCTGTTAGCGGGCCCATTAAGTTCTGTCTCGGCGCGTCTGCGTCTGGCTGGCTGGCATAA
ATATCTCACTCGCAATCAAATTCAGCCGATAGCGGAACGGGAAGGCGACTGGAGTGCCATGTCCGGTTTT
CAACAAACCATGCAAATGCTGAATGAGGGCATCGTTCCCACTGCGATGCTGGTTGCCAACGATCAGATGG
CGCTGGGCGCAATGCGCGCCATTACCGAGTCCGGGCTGCGCGTTGGTGCGGATATCTCGGTAGTGGGATA
CGACGATACCGAAGACAGCTCATGTTATATCCCGCCGTCAACCACCATCAAACAGGATTTTCGCCTGCTG
GGGCAAACCAGCGTGGACCGCTTGCTGCAACTCTCTCAGGGCCAGGCGGTGAAGGGCAATCAGCTGTTGC
CCGTCTCACTGGTGAAAAGAAAAACCACCCTGGCGCCCAATACGCAAACCGCCTCTCCCCGCGCGTTGGC
CGATTCATTAATGCAGCTGGCACGACAGGTTTCCCGACTGGAAAGCGGGCAGTGAGCGCAACGCAATTAA
TGTGAGTTAGCTCACTCATTAGGCACCCCAGGCTTTACACTTTATGCTTCCGGCTCGTATGTTGTGTGGA
ATTGTGAGCGGATAACAATTTCACACAGGAAACAGCTATGACCATGATTACGGATTCACTGGCCGTCGTT
TTACAACGTCGTGACTGGGAAAACCCTGGCGTTACCCAACTTAATCGCCTTGCAGCACATCCCCCTTTCG
CCAGCTGGCGTAATAGCGAAGAGGCCCGCACCGATCGCCCTTCCCAACAGTTGCGCAGCCTGAATGGCGA
ATGGCGCTTTGCCTGGTTTCCGGCACCAGAAGCGGTGCCGGAAAGCTGGCTGGAGTGCGATCTTCCTGAG
GCCGATACTGTCGTCGTCCCCTCAAACTGGCAGATGCACGGTTACGATGCGCCCATCTACACCAACGTAA
CCTATCCCATTACGGTCAATCCGCCGTTTGTTCCCACGGAGAATCCGACGGGTTGTTACTCGCTCACATT
TAATGTTGATGAAAGCTGGCTACAGGAAGGCCAGACGCGAATTATTTTTGATGGCGTTGGAATT
