>Addgene plasmid #45973 | pGEX-parkin F146A | addgene partial sequence | sequence record 68150 | pGEX5
AGTTCTGTTCCAGGGGCCCCTGGGATCCATGATCGTTTTCGTTCGTTTCAACTCTTCTTACGGTTTCCCG
GTTGAAGTTGACTCTGACACCTCTATCTTCCAGCTGAAAGAAGTTGTTGCGAAACGTCAGGGTGTTCCGG
CGGACCAGCTGCGTGTTATCTTCGCGGGTAAAGAACTGCAGAACCACCTGACCGTTCAGAACTGCGACCT
GGAACAGCAGTCTATCGTTCACATCGTTCAGCGTCCGCAGCGTAAATCTCACGAAACCAACGCGTCTGGT
GGTGACAAACCGCAGTCTACCCCGGAAGGTTCTATCTGGGAACCGCGTTCTCTGACCCGTGTTGACCTGT
CTTCTCACATCCTGCCGGCGGACTCTGTTGGTCTGGCGGTTATCCTGGACACCGACTCTAAATCTGACTC
TGAAGCGGCGCGTGGTCCGGCGGCGAAACCGACCTACCACTCTGCGTTCGTTTACTGCAAAGGTCCGTGC
CACAAAGTTCAGCCGGGTAAACTGCGTGTTCAGTGCGGTACCTGCCGTCAGGCGACCCTGACCCTGGCGC
AGGGTCCGTCTTGCTGGGACGACGTTCTGATCCCGAACCGTATGTCTGGTGAATGCCAGTCTCCGGACTG
CCCGGGTACCCGTGCGGAATTCTTCTTCAAATGCGGTGCGCACCCGACCTCTGACAAAGACACCTCTGTT
GCGCTGAACCTGATCACCAACAACTCTCGTTCTATCCCGTGCATCGCGTGCACCGACGTTCGTAACCCGG
TTCTGGTTTTCCAGTGCAACCACCGTCACGTTATCTGCCTGGACTGCTTCCACCTGTACTGCGTTACCCG
TCTGAACGACCGTCAGTTCG
