>Addgene plasmid #45973 | pGEX-parkin F146A | addgene partial sequence | sequence record 68152 | pGEX3
AAACGCGCGAGGCAGATCGTCAGTCAGTCACGATGCGGCCGCTCGAGCTAAACGTCGAACCAGTGGTCAC
CCATGCACGCACGGTTCCATTCGCAACCGCAGTTCCAGCACCATTCCAGTTTGCACTGCGGCTGCGGGCA
TTTCATGTGCATGCAACCACCGTTTTTTTCGATCGGAACGTTGCAACGCGGGCACGGTTTGGTGGTTTTT
TTGATGGTTTCTTTAGACGCTTCTTCCCAACGCGCCTGTTCCGCCGCACGCTGGTCAACACGGTACGCCT
GAGAGGTCGCACCAGACGCTTCGAACATAGAGTCGCATTCACCTTCGTGGTACGCTTCTTTGCAGTCACG
GCAGAAAACGAAACCGCAACCCAGACCGTTACCACCTTCGCAGGTAACTTTACGCTGACCCTGTTCCGGC
AGCAGACCCGCACCGCAACCCGGACGCGGGCACAGAACACCACCCATCTGCAGAACGCATTCTTCCGCAC
CGTACTGCTGGTAACGGTTGTACTGTTCTTCACCCAGGATACGGAAGTGGTGCAGTTCTTTGATCAGAGA
GTTCGGGCAACCCGCAACGCACGGCAGAGAGTAACCCAGCTGCGCGTCGTGAACGAACTGACGGTCGTTC
AGACGGGTAACGCAGTACAGGTGGAAGCAGTCCAGGCAGATAACGTGACGGTGGTTGCACTGGAAAACCA
GAACCGGGTTACGAACGTCGGTGCACGCGATGCACGGGATAGAACGAGAGTTGTTGGTGATCAGGTTCAG
CGCAACAGAGGTGTCTTTGTCAGAGGTCGGGTGCGCACCGCATTTGAAGAAGAATTCCGCACGGGTACCC
GGGCAGTCCGGAGACTGGCATTCACCAGACATACGGTTCGGGATCA
